>Addgene plasmid #65777 | BPK1520 | addgene full sequence | sequence record 316938 | Addgene NGS Result
CGAGGTACCTCTCTACATATGACATGTGAGCAAAAGGCCAGCAAAAGGCCAGGAACCGTAAAAAGGCCGC
GTTGCTGGCGTTTTTCCATAGGCTCCGCCCCCCTGACGAGCATCACAAAAATCGACGCTCAAGTCAGAGG
TGGCGAAACCCGACAGGACTATAAAGATACCAGGCGTTTCCCCCTGGAAGCTCCCTCGTGCGCTCTCCTG
TTCCGACCCTGCCGCTTACCGGATACCTGTCCGCCTTTCTCCCTTCGGGAAGCGTGGCGCTTTCTCATAG
CTCACGCTGTAGGTATCTCAGTTCGGTGTAGGTCGTTCGCTCCAAGCTGGGCTGTGTGCACGAACCCCCC
GTTCAGCCCGACCGCTGCGCCTTATCCGGTAACTATCGTCTTGAGTCCAACCCGGTAAGACACGACTTAT
CGCCACTGGCAGCAGCCACTGGTAACAGGATTAGCAGAGCGAGGTATGTAGGCGGTGCTACAGAGTTCTT
GAAGTGGTGGCCTAACTACGGCTACACTAGAAGAACAGTATTTGGTATCTGCGCTCTGCTGAAGCCAGTT
ACCTTCGGAAAAAGAGTTGGTAGCTCTTGATCCGGCAAACAAACCACCGCTGGTAGCGGTGGTTTTTTTG
TTTGCAAGCAGCAGATTACGCGCAGAAAAAAAGGATCTCAAGAAGATCCTTTGATCTTTTCTACGGGGTC
TGACGCTCAGTGGAACGAAAACTCACGTTAAGGGATTTTGGTCATGAGATTATCAAAAAGGATCTTCACC
TAGATCCTTTTAAATTAAAAATGAAGTTTTAAATCAATCTAAAGTATATATGAGTAAACTTGGTCTGACA
GTTACCAATGCTTAATCAGTGAGGCACCTATCTCAGCGATCTGTCTATTTCGTTCATCCATAGTTGCCTG
ACTCCCCGTCGTGTAGATAACTACGATACGGGAGGGCTTACCATCTGGCCCCAGTGCTGCAATGATACCG
CGAGACCCACGCTCACCGGCTCCAGATTTATCAGCAATAAACCAGCCAGCCGGAAGGGCCGAGCGCAGAA
GTGGTCCTGCAACTTTATCCGCCTCCATCCAGTCTATTAATTGTTGCCGGGAAGCTAGAGTAAGTAGTTC
GCCAGTTAATAGTTTGCGCAACGTTGTTGCCATTGCTACAGGCATCGTGGTGTCACGCTCGTCGTTTGGT
ATGGCTTCATTCAGCTCCGGTTCCCAACGATCAAGGCGAGTTACATGATCCCCCATGTTGTGCAAAAAAG
CGGTTAGCTCCTTCGGTCCTCCGATCGTTGTCAGAAGTAAGTTGGCCGCAGTGTTATCACTCATGGTTAT
GGCAGCACTGCATAATTCTCTTACTGTCATGCCATCCGTAAGATGCTTTTCTGTGACTGGTGAGTACTCA
ACCAAGTCATTCTGAGAATAGTGTATGCGGCGACCGAGTTGCTCTTGCCCGGCGTCAATACGGGATAATA
CCGCGCCACATAGCAGAACTTTAAAAGTGCTCATCATTGGAAAACGTTCTTCGGGGCGAAAACTCTCAAG
GATCTTACCGCTGTTGAGATCCAGTTCGATGTAACCCACTCGTGCACCCAACTGATCTTCAGCATCTTTT
ACTTTCACCAGCGTTTCTGGGTGAGCAAAAACAGGAAGGCAAAATGCCGCAAAAAAGGGAATAAGGGCGA
CACGGAAATGTTGAATACTCATACTCTTCCTTTTTCAATATTATTGAAGCATTTATCAGGGTTATTGTCT
CATGAGCGGATACATATTTGAATGTATTTAGAAAAATAAACAAATAGGGGTTCCGCGCACATTTCCCCGA
AAAGTGCCACCTGACGTCGCTAGCTGTACAAAAAAGCAGGCTTTAAAGGAACCAATTCAGTCGACTGGAT
CCGGTACCAAGGTCGGGCAGGAAGAGGGCCTATTTCCCATGATTCCTTCATATTTGCATATACGATACAA
GGCTGTTAGAGAGATAATTAGAATTAATTTGACTGTAAACACAAAGATATTAGTACAAAATACGTGACGT
AGAAAGTAATAATTTCTTGGGTAGTTTGCAGTTTTAAAATTATGTTTTAAAATGGACTATCATATGCTTA
CCGTAACTTGAAAGTATTTCGATTTCTTGGCTTTATATATCTTGTGGAAAGGACGAAACACCGGAGACGA
TTAATGCGTCTCCGTTTTAGAGCTAGAAATAGCAAGTTAAAATAAGGCTAGTCCGTTATCAACTTGAAAA
AGTGGCACCGAGTCGGTGCTTTTTTTAAGCTTGGGCCGCT
Features (pLannotate 1.2.2; 6 found; start..end, strand, type, name):
     83..671     -  rep_origin     ori: high-copy-number ColE1/pMB1/pBR322/pUC origin of replication
    842..1702    -  CDS            AmpR: β-lactamase; bla; confers resistance to ampicillin, carbenicillin, and related antibiotics
   1703..1807    -  promoter       AmpR promoter: bla
   1845..1862    +  protein_bind   attB1 (fragment): mutant version of attB; recombination site for the Gateway® BP reaction BP Clonase™
   1914..2154    +  promoter       U6 promoter: RNA polymerase III promoter for human U6 snRNA
   2184..2259    +  misc_RNA       gRNA scaffold: guide RNA scaffold for the Streptococcus pyogenes CRISPR/Cas9 system
