[The description below was written by a language model from this plasmid's Addgene catalogue record and pLannotate feature annotations shown in this document.]
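Description:
BPK1520 is a compact (about 2.3 kb) mammalian expression plasmid for producing single guide RNAs for Streptococcus pyogenes Cas9 in human cells. It is derived from the MLM3636 backbone and is an "empty" guide vector: it supplies the promoter and the invariant part of the sgRNA, but the target-specific spacer must be cloned in by the user. In bacteria it is maintained through a high-copy ColE1/pUC-type origin of replication and selected with ampicillin via a β-lactamase gene driven by its own bla promoter. No mammalian selection marker or reporter is annotated, and Cas9 itself is not encoded, so the nuclease must be provided from a separate construct.

The payload is a human U6 promoter, an RNA polymerase III promoter well suited to short, uncapped, non-polyadenylated transcripts, followed by a short cassette containing BsmBI sites and then the SpCas9 gRNA scaffold. BsmBI is a type IIS enzyme that cuts outside its recognition sequence, so digestion removes the placeholder cassette and leaves defined overhangs into which annealed oligonucleotides encoding a spacer can be ligated directionally and seamlessly between the U6 promoter and the scaffold. The feature table also detects a small attB1 fragment upstream of U6, which appears to be a backbone remnant rather than a functional Gateway site. The plasmid was deposited in connection with work on engineered Cas9 variants with altered PAM specificities, where it serves to express guides for genome-editing experiments. The depositor notes that the plasmid is somewhat unstable and prone to concatenation, which usually does not impair function but can lower transformation efficiency, so the monomeric form may need to be screened for.
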