Addgene plasmid #65777: BPK1520
Purpose: Human expression plasmid for SpCas9 sgRNA (need to clone in spacer into BsmBI sites): U6-BsmBIcassette-Sp-sgRNA
Depositing lab: Keith Joung. Depositing organization: Massachusetts General Hospital. Publication: Engineered CRISPR-Cas9 nucleases with altered PAM specificities. Kleinstiver BP, Prew MS, Tsai SQ, Topkar VV, Nguyen NT, Zheng Z, Gonzales AP, Li Z, Peterson RT, Yeh JJ, Aryee MJ, Joung JK. Nature. 2015 Jun 22. doi: 10.1038/nature14592. PubMed 26098369.
Backbone
  Vector backbone: MLM3636
  Backbone manufacturer: Joung lab (Addgene Plasmid # 43860)
  Vector type: Mammalian Expression, CRISPR
Growth in bacteria
  Bacterial resistance: Ampicillin, 100 μg/mL
  Growth temperature: 37°C
  Growth strain: XL1 Blue
  Copy number: High Copy
Gene/Insert
  Gene/Insert name: SpCas9 gRNA backbone, without spacer sequence
  Species: Synthetic
  Promoter: U6
  Cloning method: Gibson Cloning
  Sequencing primers: 5′ OS280 (5'-CAGGGTTATTGTCTCATGAGCGG-3')
Terms and licenses: Academic/Nonprofit Terms; Industry Terms: Not Available to Industry
Depositor comments: Use BsmBI sites to insert sgRNA spacer sequence into the vector. See the supplemental document "Joung Lab gRNA Cloning Protocol" for more details. This plasmid has been found to be somewhat unstable and prone to concatenation. Concatenation often does not impact plasmid function, but may reduce transformation efficiencies. You may need to screen multiple colonies to isolate the monomeric version of this plasmid. If you still have trouble isolating the monomeric version, you might consider linearizing, gel extracting, re-ligating, and transforming the plasmid.
How to cite: BPK1520 was a gift from Keith Joung (Addgene plasmid # 65777 ; http://n2t.net/addgene:65777 ; RRID:Addgene_65777)
