>Addgene plasmid #65777 | BPK1520 | addgene partial sequence | sequence record 116166 | hU6-F 5'-GAGGGCCTATTTCCCATGATT-3'
AGGCTGTTAGAGAGATAATTAGAATTAATTTGACTGTAAACACAAAGATATTAGTACAAAATACGTGACG
TAGAAAGTAATAATTTCTTGGGTAGTTTGCAGTTTTAAAATTATGTTTTAAAATGGACTATCATATGCTT
ACCGTAACTTGAAAGTATTTCGATTTCTTGGCTTTATATATCTTGTGGAAAGGACGAAACACCGGAGACG
ATTAATGCGTCTCCGTTTTAGAGCTAGAAATAGCAAGTTAAAATAAGGCTAGTCCGTTATCAACTTGAAA
AAGTGGCACCGAGTCGGTGCTTTTTTTAAGCTTGGGCCGCTCGAGGTACCTCTCTACATATGACATGTGA
GCAAAAGGCCAGCAAAAGGCCAGGAACCGTAAAAAGGCCGCGTTGCTGGCGTTTTTCCATAGGCTCCGCC
CCCCTGACGAGCATCACAAAAATCGACGCTCAAGTCAGAGGTGGCGAAACCCGACAGGACTATAAAGATA
CCAGGCGTTTCCCCCTGGAAGCTCCCTCGTGCGCTCTCCTGTTCCGACCCTGCCGCTTACCGGATACCTG
TCCGCCTTTCTCCCTTCGGGAAGCGTGGCGCTTTCTCATAGCTCACGCTGTAGGTATCTCAGTTCGGTGT
A
