>Addgene plasmid #65777 | BPK1520 | addgene partial sequence | sequence record 116167 | Amp-F 5'-AAGCCCTCCCGTATCGTAGT-3'
ACGAAATAGACAGATCGCTGAGATAGGTGCCTCACTGATTAAGCATTGGTAACTGTCAGACCAAGTTTAC
TCATATATACTTTAGATTGATTTAAAACTTCATTTTTAATTTAAAAGGATCTAGGTGAAGATCCTTTTTG
ATAATCTCATGACCAAAATCCCTTAACGTGAGTTTTCGTTCCACTGAGCGTCAGACCCCGTAGAAAAGAT
CAAAGGATCTTCTTGAGATCCTTTTTTTCTGCGCGTAATCTGCTGCTTGCAAACAAAAAAACCACCGCTA
CCAGCGGTGGTTTGTTTGCCGGATCAAGAGCTACCAACTCTTTTTCCGAAGGTAACTGGCTTCAGCAGAG
CGCAGATACCAAATACTGTTCTTCTAGTGTAGCCGTAGTTAGGCCACCACTTCAAGAACTCTGTAGCACC
GCCTACATACCTCGCTCTGCTAATCCTGTTACCAGTGGCTGCTGCCAGTGGCGATAAGTCGTGTCTTACC
GGGTTGGACTCAAGACGATAGTTACCGGATAAGGCGCAGCGGTCGGGCTGAACGGGGGGTTCGTGCACAC
AGCCCAGCTTGGAGCGAACGACCTACACCGAACTGAGATACCTACAGCGTGAGCTATGAGAAAGCGCCAC
GCTTCCCGAAGGGAGAAAGGCGGACAGGTATCCGGTAAGCGGCAGGGTCGGAACAGGAGAGCGCACGAGG
GAGCTTCCAGGGGGAAACGCCTGGTATCTTTATAGTCCTGTCGGGTTTCGCCACCTCTGACTTGAGCGTC
GATTTTTGTGATGCTCGTCAGGGGGGCGGAGCCTATGGAAAAA
